>Addgene plasmid #152683 | pGBW-m4134348 | depositor full sequence | sequence record 295695 | Full Sequence
CACCATGTCTGATAATGGACCCCAAAATCAGCGAAATGCACCCCGCATTACGTTTGGTGGACCCTCAGAT
TCAACTGGCAGTAACCAGAATGGAGAACGCAGTGGGGCGCGATCAAAACAACGTCGGCCCCAAGGTTTAC
CCAATAATACTGCGTCTTGGTTCACCGCTCTCACTCAACATGGCAAGGAAGACCTTAAATTCCCTCGAGG
ACAAGGCGTTCCAATTAACACCAATAGCAGTCCAGATGACCAAATTGGCTACTACCGAAGAGCTACCAGA
CGAATTCGTGGTGGTGACGGTAAAATGAAAGATCTCAGTCCAAGATGGTATTTCTACTACCTAGGAACTG
GGCCAGAAGCTGGACTTCCCTATGGTGCTAACAAAGACGGCATCATATGGGTTGCAACTGAGGGAGCCTT
GAATACACCAAAAGATCACATTGGCACCCGCAATCCTGCTAACAATGCTGCAATCGTGCTACAACTTCCT
CAAGGAACAACATTGCCAAAAGGCTTCTACGCAGAAGGGAGCAGAGGCGGCAGTCAAGCCTCTTCTCGTT
CCTCATCACGTAGTCGCAACAGTTCAAGAAATTCAACTCCAGGCAGCAGTAGGGGAACTTCTCCTGCTAG
AATGGCTGGCAATGGCGGTGATGCTGCTCTTGCTTTGCTGCTGCTTGACAGATTGAACCAGCTTGAGAGC
AAAATGTCTGGTAAAGGCCAACAACAACAAGGCCAAACTGTCACTAAGAAATCTGCTGCTGAGGCTTCTA
AGAAGCCTCGGCAAAAACGTACTGCCACTAAAGCATACAATGTAACACAAGCTTTCGGCAGACGTGGTCC
AGAACAAACCCAAGGAAATTTTGGGGACCAGGAACTAATCAGACAAGGAACTGATTACAAACATTGGCCG
CAAATTGCACAATTTGCCCCCAGCGCTTCAGCGTTCTTCGGAATGTCGCGCATTGGCATGGAAGTCACAC
CTTCGGGAACGTGGTTGACCTACACAGGTGCCATCAAATTGGATGACAAAGATCCAAATTTCAAAGATCA
AGTCATTTTGCTGAATAAGCATATTGACGCATACAAAACATTCCCACCAACAGAGCCTAAAAAGGACAAA
AAGAAGAAGGCTGATGAAACTCAAGCCTTACCGCAGAGACAGAAGAAACAGCAAACTGTGACTCTTCTTC
CTGCTGCAGATTTGGATGATTTCTCCAAACAATTGCAACAATCCATGAGCAGTGCTGACTCAACTCAGGC
CGAAAACCTTTACTTTCAGTCGATGAGTGACAAAATCATTCATCTAACCGATGACTCCTTTGATACAGAC
GTGTTGAAGGCCGATGGTGCGATACTGGTAGATTTCTGGGCTGAATGGTGTGGCCCGTGCAAGATGATCG
CACCCATTCTGGACGAGATCGCCGACGAGTATCAAGGAAAATTAACTGTCGCTAAGCTTAATATAGATCA
GAACCCAGGGACGGCACCTAAATACGGCATCAGGGGAATACCTACCCTCCTGCTCTTTAAGAATGGGGAA
GTTGCCGCGACAAAAGTGGGAGCCCTGTCTAAGGGCCAGCTAAAAGAGTTCTTGGACGCTAACCTGGCAG
GTTCAGGCTCGGGGCACATGCACCATCACCATCACCATAGCAGCGGGCTCGTGCCACGCGGCTAAGGATC
CGCAGGCCTCTGCTAGCTTGACTGACTGAGATACAGCGTACCTTCAGCTCACAGACATGATAAGATACAT
TGATGAGTTTGGACAAACCACAACTAGAATGCAGTGAAAAAAATGCTTTATTTGTGAAATTTGTGATGCT
ATTGCTTTATTTGTAACCATTATAAGCTGCAATAAACAAGTTAACAACAACAATTGCATTCATTTTATGT
TTCAGGTTCAGGGGGAGGTGTGGGAGGTTTTTTAAAGCAAGTAAAACCTCTACAAATGTGGTATTGGCCC
ATCTCTATCGGTATCGTAGCATAACCCCTTGGGGCCTCTAAACGGGTCTTGAGGGGTTTTTTGTGCCCCT
CGGGCCGGATTGCTATCTACCGGCATTGGCGCAGAAAAAAATGCCTGATGCGACGCTGCGCGTCTTATAC
TCCCACATATGCCAGATTCAGCAACGGATACGGCTTCCCCAACTTGCCCACTTCCATACGTGTCCTCCTT
ACCAGAAATTTATCCTTAAGGTCGTCAGCTATCCTGCAGGCGATCTCTCGATTTCGATCAAGACATTCCT
TTAATGGTCTTTTCTGGACACCACTAGGGGTCAGAAGTAGTTCATCAAACTTTCTTCCCTCCCTAATCTC
ATTGGTTACCTTGGGCTATCGAAACTTAATTAACCAGTCAAGTCAGCTACTTGGCGAGATCGACTTGTCT
GGGTTTCGACTACGCTCAGAATTGCGTCAGTCAAGTTCGATCTGGTCCTTGCTATTGCACCCGTTCTCCG
ATTACGAGTTTCATTTAAATCATGTGAGCAAAAGGCCAGCAAAAGGCCAGGAACCGTAAAAAGGCCGCGT
TGCTGGCGTTTTTCCATAGGCTCCGCCCCCCTGACGAGCATCACAAAAATCGACGCTCAAGTCAGAGGTG
GCGAAACCCGACAGGACTATAAAGATACCAGGCGTTTCCCCCTGGAAGCTCCCTCGTGCGCTCTCCTGTT
CCGACCCTGCCGCTTACCGGATACCTGTCCGCCTTTCTCCCTTCGGGAAGCGTGGCGCTTTCTCATAGCT
CACGCTGTAGGTATCTCAGTTCGGTGTAGGTCGTTCGCTCCAAGCTGGGCTGTGTGCACGAACCCCCCGT
TCAGCCCGACCGCTGCGCCTTATCCGGTAACTATCGTCTTGAGTCCAACCCGGTAAGACACGACTTATCG
CCACTGGCAGCAGCCACTGGTAACAGGATTAGCAGAGCGAGGTATGTAGGCGGTGCTACAGAGTTCTTGA
AGTGGTGGCCTAACTACGGCTACACTAGAAGAACAGTATTTGGTATCTGCGCTCTGCTGAAGCCAGTTAC
CTTCGGAAAAAGAGTTGGTAGCTCTTGATCCGGCAAACAAACCACCGCTGGTAGCGGTGGTTTTTTTGTT
TGCAAGCAGCAGATTACGCGCAGAAAAAAAGGATCTCAAGAAGATCCTTTGATCTTTTCTACGGGGTCTG
ACGCTCAGTGGAACGAAAACTCACGTTAAGGGATTTTGGTCATGAGATTATCAAAAAGGATCTTCACCTA
GATCCTTTTAAATTAAAAATGAAGTTTTAAATCAATCTAAAGTATATATGAGTAAACTTGGTCTGACAGT
TACCAATGCTTAATCAGTGAGGCACCTATCTCAGCGATCTGTCTATTTCGTTCATCCATAGTTGCATTTA
AATTTCCGAACTCTCCAAGGCCCTCGTCGGAAAATCTTCAAACCTTTCGTCCGATCCATCTTGCAGGCTA
CCTCTCGAACGAACTATCGCAAGTCTCTTGGCCGGCCTTGCGCCTTGGCTATTGCTTGGCAGCGCCTATC
GCCAGGTATTACTCCAATCCCGAATATCCGAGATCGGGATCACCCGAGAGAAGTTCAACCTACATCCTCA
ATCCCGATCTATCCGAGATCCGAGGAATATCGAAATCGGGGCGCGCCTGGCCTCCGCGCCGGGTTTTGGC
GCCTCCCGCGGGCGCCCCCCTCGTCACGGCGAGCGCTGCCACGTCAGACGAAGGGCGCAGGAGCGTCCTG
ATCCTTCCGCCCGGACGCTCAGGACAGCGGCCCGCTGCTCATAAGACTCGGCCTTAGAACCCCAGTATCA
GCAGAAGGACATTTTAGGACGGGACTTGGGTGACTCTAGGGCACTGGTTTTCTTTCCAGAGAGCGGAACA
GGCGAGGAAAAGTAGTCCCTTCTCGGCGATTCTGCGGAGGGATCTCCGTGGGGCGGTGAACGCCGATGAT
TATATAAGGACGCGCCGGGTGTGGCACAGCTAGTTCCGTCGCAGCCGGGATTTGGGTCGCGGTTCTTGTT
TGTGGATCGCTGTGATCGTCACTTGGTGAGTAGCGGGCTGCTGGGCTGGCCGGGGCTTTCGTGGCCGCCG
GGCCGCTCGGTGGGACGGAAGCGTGTGGAGAGACCGCCAAGGGCTGTAGTCTGGGTCCGCGAGCAAGGTT
GCCCTGAACTGGGGGTTGGGGGGAGCGCAGCAAAATGGCGGCTGTTCCCGAGTCTTGAATGGAAGACGCT
TGTGAGGCGGGCTGTGAGGTCGTTGAAACAAGGTGGGGGGCATGGTGGGCGGCAAGAACCCAAGGTCTTG
AGCCCTTCGCTAATGCGGGAAAGCTCTTATTCGGGTGAGATGGGCTGGGCACCATCTGGGGACCCTGACG
TGAAGTTTGTCACTGACTGGAGAACTCGGTTTGTCGTCTGTTGCGGGGGCGGCAGTTATGGCGGTGCCGT
TGGGCAGTGCACCCGTACCTTTGGGAGCGCGCGCCCTCGTCGTGTCGTGACGTCACCCGTTCTGTTGGCT
TATAATGCAGGGTGGGGCCACCTGCCGGTAGGTGTGCGGTAGGCTTTTCTCCGTCGCAGGACGCAGGGTT
CGGGCCTAGGGTAGGCTCTCCTGAATCGACAGGCGCCGGACCTCTGGTGAGGGGAGGGATAAGTGAGGCG
TCAGTTTCTTTGGTCGGTTTTATGTACCTATCTTCTTAAGTAGCTGAAGCTCCGGTTTTGAACTATGCGC
TCGGGGTTGGCGAGTGTGTTTTGTGAAGTTTTTTAGGCACCTTTTGAAATGTAATCATTTGGGTCAATAT
GTAATTTTCAGTGTTAGACTTGTAAATTGTCCGCTAAATTCTGGCCGTTTTTGGCTTTTTTGTTAGACAA
CATGGGTAAAAAGCCTGAACTCACCGCGACGTCTGTCGAGAAGTTTCTGATCGAAAAGTTCGACAGCGTC
TCCGACCTGATGCAGCTCTCGGAGGGCGAAGAATCTCGTGCTTTCAGCTTCGATGTAGGAGGGCGTGGAT
ATGTCCTGCGGGTAAATAGCTGCGCCGATGGTTTCTACAAAGATCGTTATGTTTATCGGCACTTTGCATC
CGCCGCGCTCCCGATTCCGGAAGTGCTTGACATTGGGGAGTTCAGCGAGAGCCTGACCTATTGCATCTCC
CGCCGTGCACAGGGTGTCACGTTGCAAGACCTGCCTGAAACCGAACTGCCCGCTGTTCTGCAGCCGGTCG
CGGAGGCAATGGATGCCATCGCTGCCGCCGATCTTAGCCAGACGAGCGGGTTCGGCCCATTCGGACCGCA
AGGAATCGGTCAATACACTACATGGCGTGATTTCATATGCGCGATTGCTGATCCCCATGTGTATCACTGG
CAAACTGTGATGGACGACACCGTCAGTGCGTCCGTCGCGCAGGCTCTCGATGAGCTGATGCTTTGGGCCG
AGGACTGCCCCGAAGTCCGGCACCTCGTGCACGCGGATTTCGGCTCCAACAATGTCCTGACGGACAATGG
CCGCATAACAGCGGTCATTGACTGGAGCGAGGCGATGTTCGGGGATTCCCAATACGAGGTCGCCAACATC
TTCTTCTGGAGGCCGTGGTTGGCTTGTATGGAGCAGCAGACGCGCTACTTCGAGCGGAGGCATCCGGAGC
TTGCAGGATCGCCCCGGCTCCGGGCGTATATGCTCCGCATTGGTCTTGACCAACTCTATCAGAGCTTGGT
TGACGGCAATTTCGATGATGCAGCTTGGGCGCAGGGTCGATGCGACGCAATCGTCCGATCCGGAGCCGGG
ACTGTCGGGCGTACACAAATCGCCCGCAGAAGCGCCGCCGTCTGGACCGATGGCTGTGTAGAAGTACTCG
CCGATAGTGGAAACCGACGCCCCAGCACTCGTCCGAGGGCAAAGGAATAAGCTAGTATGTAAGCCTAGTC
TTAGATAATAAAATCGCTATCCATCGAAGATGGATGTGTGTTGGTTTTTTGTGTGTGTAACGCTAGGCGC
GCCTGGTGTACCGAGAACGATCCTCTCAGTGCGAGTCTCGACGATCCATATCGTTGCTTGGCAGTCAGCC
AGTCGGAATCCAGCTTGGGACCCAGGAAGTCCAATCGTCAGATATTGTACTCAAGCCTGGTCACGGCAGC
GTACCGATCTGTTTAAACCTAGATATTGATAGTCTGATCGGTCAACGTATAATCGAGTCCTAGCTTTTGC
AAACATCTATCAAGAGACAGGATCAGCAGGAGGCTTTCGCATGAGTATTCAACATTTCCGTGTCGCCCTT
ATTCCCTTTTTTGCGGCATTTTGCCTTCCTGTTTTTGCTCACCCAGAAACGCTGGTGAAAGTAAAAGATG
CTGAAGATCAGTTGGGTGCGCGAGTGGGTTACATCGAACTGGATCTCAACAGCGGTAAGATCCTTGAGAG
TTTTCGCCCCGAAGAACGCTTTCCAATGATGAGCACTTTTAAAGTTCTGCTATGTGGCGCGGTATTATCC
CGTATTGACGCCGGGCAAGAGCAACTCGGTCGCCGCATACACTATTCTCAGAATGACTTGGTTGAGTATT
CACCAGTCACAGAAAAGCATCTTACGGATGGCATGACAGTAAGAGAATTATGCAGTGCTGCCATAACCAT
GAGTGATAACACTGCGGCCAACTTACTTCTGACAACGATTGGAGGACCGAAGGAGCTAACCGCTTTTTTG
CACAACATGGGGGATCATGTAACTCGCCTTGATCGTTGGGAACCGGAGCTGAATGAAGCCATACCAAACG
ACGAGCGTGACACCACGATGCCTGTAGCAATGGCAACAACCTTGCGTAAACTATTAACTGGCGAACTACT
TACTCTAGCTTCCCGGCAACAGTTGATAGACTGGATGGAGGCGGATAAAGTTGCAGGACCACTTCTGCGC
TCGGCCCTTCCGGCTGGCTGGTTTATTGCTGATAAATCTGGAGCCGGTGAGCGTGGGTCTCGCGGTATCA
TTGCAGCACTGGGGCCAGATGGTAAGCCCTCCCGTATCGTAGTTATCTACACGACGGGGAGTCAGGCAAC
TATGGATGAACGAAATAGACAGATCGCTGAGATAGGTGCCTCACTGATTAAGCATTGGTAACCGATTCTA
GGTGCATTGGCGCAGAAAAAAATGCCTGATGCGACGCTGCGCGTCTTATACTCCCACATATGCCAGATTC
AGCAACGGATACGGCTTCCCCAACTTGCCCACTTCCATACGTGTCCTCCTTACCAGAAATTTATCCTTAA
GATCGTTTAAACTCGACTCTGGCTCTATCGAATCTCCGTCGTTTCGAGCTTACGCGAACAGCCGTGGCGC
TCATTTGCTCGTCGGGCATCGAATCTCGTCAGCTATCGTCAGCTTACCTTTTTGGCAGCGATCGCGGCTC
CCGACATCTTGGACCATTAGCTCCACAGGTATCTTCTTCCCTCTAGTGGTCATAACAGCAGCTTCAGCTA
CCTCTCAATTCAAAAAACCCCTCAAGACCCGTTTAGAGGCCCCAAGGGGTTATGCTATCAATCGTTGCGT
TACACACACAAAAAACCAACACACATCCATCTTCGATGGATAGCGATTTTATTATCTAACTGCTGATCGA
GTGTAGCCAGATCTAGTAATCAATTACGGGGTCATTAGTTCATAGCCCATATATGGAGTTCCGCGTTACA
TAACTTACGGTAAATGGCCCGCCTGGCTGACCGCCCAACGACCCCCGCCCATTGACGTCAATAATGACGT
ATGTTCCCATAGTAACGCCAATAGGGACTTTCCATTGACGTCAATGGGTGGAGTATTTACGGTAAACTGC
CCACTTGGCAGTACATCAAGTGTATCATATGCCAAGTACGCCCCCTATTGACGTCAATGACGGTAAATGG
CCCGCCTGGCATTATGCCCAGTACATGACCTTATGGGACTTTCCTACTTGGCAGTACATCTACGTATTAG
TCATCGCTATTACCATGCTGATGCGGTTTTGGCAGTACATCAATGGGCGTGGATAGCGGTTTGACTCACG
GGGATTTCCAAGTCTCCACCCCATTGACGTCAATGGGAGTTTGTTTTGGCACCAAAATCAACGGGACTTT
CCAAAATGTCGTAACAACTCCGCCCCATTGACGCAAATGGGCGGTAGGCGTGTACGGTGGGAGGTCTATA
TAAGCAGAGCTGGTTTAGTGAACCGTCAGATCAGATCTTTGTCGATCCTACCATCCACTCGACACACCCG
CCAGCGGCCGC
Features (pLannotate 1.2.2; 21 found; start..end, strand, type, name):
      5..1261    +  CDS            N: NCAP_SARS2 - Experimental evidence at protein level: Swiss-Prot protein existence level 1. Packages the positive strand viral genome RNA into a helical ribonucleocapsid (RNP) and plays a fundamental role during virion assembly through its interactions with the viral genome and membrane protein M. Plays an important role in enhancing the efficiency of subgenomic viral RNA transcription as well as viral replication (By similarity). May modulate transforming growth factor-beta signaling by binding host smad3 (By similarity). From Severe acute respiratory syndrome coronavirus 2 (2019-nCoV) (SARS-C
   1283..1609    +  CDS            trxA: THIO_ECO57 - Experimental evidence at protein level: Swiss-Prot protein existence level 1. Participates in various redox reactions through the reversible oxidation of its active center dithiol to a disulfide and catalyzes dithiol-disulfide exchange reactions. From Escherichia coli O157:H7.
   1631..1648    +  CDS            6xHis: 6xHis affinity tag
   1741..1862    -  polyA_signal   SV40 poly(A) signal: SV40 polyadenylation signal
   1885..1954    -  CDS            large T antigen (fragment): large T antigen from SV40 (simian virus 40)
   1977..2023    +  terminator     T7 terminator: transcription terminator for bacteriophage T7 RNA polymerase
   2053..2189    +  terminator     rrnG terminator: transcription terminator from the E. coli ribosomal RNA rrnG operon (Albrechtsen et al., 1991)
   2234..2305    +  misc_feature   3' β-globin insulator: insulator downstream of the human β-globin locus (Farrell et al., 2002)
   2531..3119    -  rep_origin     ori: high-copy-number ColE1/pMB1/pBR322/pUC origin of replication
   3291..3355    -  CDS            bla(M) (fragment): β-lactamase lacking the signal sequence; bla(M); allows cytosolic expression of β-lactamase
   3619..4828    +  promoter       UbC promoter: human ubiquitin C promoter
   4838..5859    +  CDS            HygR (fragment): hygromycin B phosphotransferase confers resistance to hygromycin
   5887..5935    +  polyA_signal   poly(A) signal: synthetic polyadenylation signal
   6201..7061    +  CDS            AmpR: β-lactamase; bla; confers resistance to ampicillin, carbenicillin, and related antibiotics
   7074..7210    +  terminator     rrnG terminator: transcription terminator from the E. coli ribosomal RNA rrnG operon (Albrechtsen et al., 1991)
   7355..7426    +  misc_feature   5' β-globin insulator: insulator upstream of the human β-globin locus (Farrell et al., 2002)
   7431..7477    -  terminator     T7 terminator: transcription terminator for bacteriophage T7 RNA polymerase
   7495..7543    -  polyA_signal   poly(A) signal: synthetic polyadenylation signal
   7624..7927    +  enhancer       CMV enhancer: human cytomegalovirus immediate early enhancer
   8000..8017    -  promoter       CMV promoter (fragment): human cytomegalovirus (CMV) immediate early promoter
   8080..8131    +  promoter       CMVd2 promoter: truncated human cytomegalovirus (CMV) immediate early promoter that yields moderately reduced expression relative to the full-length promoter
