>Addgene plasmid #152683 | pGBW-m4134348 | addgene full sequence | sequence record 300226 | Addgene NGS Result
CGTTACATAACTTACGGTAAATGGCCCGCCTGGCTGACCGCCCAACGACCCCCGCCCATTGACGTCAATA
ATGACGTATGTTCCCATAGTAACGCCAATAGGGACTTTCCATTGACGTCAATGGGTGGAGTATTTACGGT
AAACTGCCCACTTGGCAGTACATCAAGTGTATCATATGCCAAGTACGCCCCCTATTGACGTCAATGACGG
TAAATGGCCCGCCTGGCATTATGCCCAGTACATGACCTTATGGGACTTTCCTACTTGGCAGTACATCTAC
GTATTAGTCATCGCTATTACCATGCTGATGCGGTTTTGGCAGTACATCAATGGGCGTGGATAGCGGTTTG
ACTCACGGGGATTTCCAAGTCTCCACCCCATTGACGTCAATGGGAGTTTGTTTTGGCACCAAAATCAACG
GGACTTTCCAAAATGTCGTAACAACTCCGCCCCATTGACGCAAATGGGCGGTAGGCGTGTACGGTGGGAG
GTCTATATAAGCAGAGCTGGTTTAGTGAACCGTCAGATCAGATCTTTGTCGATCCTACCATCCACTCGAC
ACACCCGCCAGCGGCCGCCACCATGTCTGATAATGGACCCCAAAATCAGCGAAATGCACCCCGCATTACG
TTTGGTGGACCCTCAGATTCAACTGGCAGTAACCAGAATGGAGAACGCAGTGGGGCGCGATCAAAACAAC
GTCGGCCCCAAGGTTTACCCAATAATACTGCGTCTTGGTTCACCGCTCTCACTCAACATGGCAAGGAAGA
CCTTAAATTCCCTCGAGGACAAGGCGTTCCAATTAACACCAATAGCAGTCCAGATGACCAAATTGGCTAC
TACCGAAGAGCTACCAGACGAATTCGTGGTGGTGACGGTAAAATGAAAGATCTCAGTCCAAGATGGTATT
TCTACTACCTAGGAACTGGGCCAGAAGCTGGACTTCCCTATGGTGCTAACAAAGACGGCATCATATGGGT
TGCAACTGAGGGAGCCTTGAATACACCAAAAGATCACATTGGCACCCGCAATCCTGCTAACAATGCTGCA
ATCGTGCTACAACTTCCTCAAGGAACAACATTGCCAAAAGGCTTCTACGCAGAAGGGAGCAGAGGCGGCA
GTCAAGCCTCTTCTCGTTCCTCATCACGTAGTCGCAACAGTTCAAGAAATTCAACTCCAGGCAGCAGTAG
GGGAACTTCTCCTGCTAGAATGGCTGGCAATGGCGGTGATGCTGCTCTTGCTTTGCTGCTGCTTGACAGA
TTGAACCAGCTTGAGAGCAAAATGTCTGGTAAAGGCCAACAACAACAAGGCCAAACTGTCACTAAGAAAT
CTGCTGCTGAGGCTTCTAAGAAGCCTCGGCAAAAACGTACTGCCACTAAAGCATACAATGTAACACAAGC
TTTCGGCAGACGTGGTCCAGAACAAACCCAAGGAAATTTTGGGGACCAGGAACTAATCAGACAAGGAACT
GATTACAAACATTGGCCGCAAATTGCACAATTTGCCCCCAGCGCTTCAGCGTTCTTCGGAATGTCGCGCA
TTGGCATGGAAGTCACACCTTCGGGAACGTGGTTGACCTACACAGGTGCCATCAAATTGGATGACAAAGA
TCCAAATTTCAAAGATCAAGTCATTTTGCTGAATAAGCATATTGACGCATACAAAACATTCCCACCAACA
GAGCCTAAAAAGGACAAAAAGAAGAAGGCTGATGAAACTCAAGCCTTACCGCAGAGACAGAAGAAACAGC
AAACTGTGACTCTTCTTCCTGCTGCAGATTTGGATGATTTCTCCAAACAATTGCAACAATCCATGAGCAG
TGCTGACTCAACTCAGGCCGAAAACCTTTACTTTCAGTCGATGAGTGACAAAATCATTCATCTAACCGAT
GACTCCTTTGATACAGACGTGTTGAAGGCCGATGGTGCGATACTGGTAGATTTCTGGGCTGAATGGTGTG
GCCCGTGCAAGATGATCGCACCCATTCTGGACGAGATCGCCGACGAGTATCAAGGAAAATTAACTGTCGC
TAAGCTTAATATAGATCAGAACCCAGGGACGGCACCTAAATACGGCATCAGGGGAATACCTACCCTCCTG
CTCTTTAAGAATGGGGAAGTTGCCGCGACAAAAGTGGGAGCCCTGTCTAAGGGCCAGCTAAAAGAGTTCT
TGGACGCTAACCTGGCAGGTTCAGGCTCGGGGCACATGCACCATCACCATCACCATAGCAGCGGGCTCGT
GCCACGCGGCTAAGGATCCGCAGGCCTCTGCTAGCTTGACTGACTGAGATACAGCGTACCTTCAGCTCAC
AGACATGATAAGATACATTGATGAGTTTGGACAAACCACAACTAGAATGCAGTGAAAAAAATGCTTTATT
TGTGAAATTTGTGATGCTATTGCTTTATTTGTAACCATTATAAGCTGCAATAAACAAGTTAACAACAACA
ATTGCATTCATTTTATGTTTCAGGTTCAGGGGGAGGTGTGGGAGGTTTTTTAAAGCAAGTAAAACCTCTA
CAAATGTGGTATTGGCCCATCTCTATCGGTATCGTAGCATAACCCCTTGGGGCCTCTAAACGGGTCTTGA
GGGGTTTTTTGTGCCCCTCGGGCCGGATTGCTATCTACCGGCATTGGCGCAGAAAAAAATGCCTGATGCG
ACGCTGCGCGTCTTATACTCCCACATATGCCAGATTCAGCAACGGATACGGCTTCCCCAACTTGCCCACT
TCCATACGTGTCCTCCTTACCAGAAATTTATCCTTAAGGTCGTCAGCTATCCTGCAGGCGATCTCTCGAT
TTCGATCAAGACATTCCTTTAATGGTCTTTTCTGGACACCACTAGGGGTCAGAAGTAGTTCATCAAACTT
TCTTCCCTCCCTAATCTCATTGGTTACCTTGGGCTATCGAAACTTAATTAACCAGTCAAGTCAGCTACTT
GGCGAGATCGACTTGTCTGGGTTTCGACTACGCTCAGAATTGCGTCAGTCAAGTTCGATCTGGTCCTTGC
TATTGCACCCGTTCTCCGATTACGAGTTTCATTTAAATCATGTGAGCAAAAGGCCAGCAAAAGGCCAGGA
ACCGTAAAAAGGCCGCGTTGCTGGCGTTTTTCCATAGGCTCCGCCCCCCTGACGAGCATCACAAAAATCG
ACGCTCAAGTCAGAGGTGGCGAAACCCGACAGGACTATAAAGATACCAGGCGTTTCCCCCTGGAAGCTCC
CTCGTGCGCTCTCCTGTTCCGACCCTGCCGCTTACCGGATACCTGTCCGCCTTTCTCCCTTCGGGAAGCG
TGGCGCTTTCTCATAGCTCACGCTGTAGGTATCTCAGTTCGGTGTAGGTCGTTCGCTCCAAGCTGGGCTG
TGTGCACGAACCCCCCGTTCAGCCCGACCGCTGCGCCTTATCCGGTAACTATCGTCTTGAGTCCAACCCG
GTAAGACACGACTTATCGCCACTGGCAGCAGCCACTGGTAACAGGATTAGCAGAGCGAGGTATGTAGGCG
GTGCTACAGAGTTCTTGAAGTGGTGGCCTAACTACGGCTACACTAGAAGAACAGTATTTGGTATCTGCGC
TCTGCTGAAGCCAGTTACCTTCGGAAAAAGAGTTGGTAGCTCTTGATCCGGCAAACAAACCACCGCTGGT
AGCGGTGGTTTTTTTGTTTGCAAGCAGCAGATTACGCGCAGAAAAAAAGGATCTCAAGAAGATCCTTTGA
TCTTTTCTACGGGGTCTGACGCTCAGTGGAACGAAAACTCACGTTAAGGGATTTTGGTCATGAGATTATC
AAAAAGGATCTTCACCTAGATCCTTTTAAATTAAAAATGAAGTTTTAAATCAATCTAAAGTATATATGAG
TAAACTTGGTCTGACAGTTACCAATGCTTAATCAGTGAGGCACCTATCTCAGCGATCTGTCTATTTCGTT
CATCCATAGTTGCATTTAAATTTCCGAACTCTCCAAGGCCCTCGTCGGAAAATCTTCAAACCTTTCGTCC
GATCCATCTTGCAGGCTACCTCTCGAACGAACTATCGCAAGTCTCTTGGCCGGCCTTGCGCCTTGGCTAT
TGCTTGGCAGCGCCTATCGCCAGGTATTACTCCAATCCCGAATATCCGAGATCGGGATCACCCGAGAGAA
GTTCAACCTACATCCTCAATCCCGATCTATCCGAGATCCGAGGAATATCGAAATCGGGGCGCGCCTGGCC
TCCGCGCCGGGTTTTGGCGCCTCCCGCGGGCGCCCCCCTCGTCACGGCGAGCGCTGCCACGTCAGACGAA
GGGCGCAGGAGCGTCCTGATCCTTCCGCCCGGACGCTCAGGACAGCGGCCCGCTGCTCATAAGACTCGGC
CTTAGAACCCCAGTATCAGCAGAAGGACATTTTAGGACGGGACTTGGGTGACTCTAGGGCACTGGTTTTC
TTTCCAGAGAGCGGAACAGGCGAGGAAAAGTAGTCCCTTCTCGGCGATTCTGCGGAGGGATCTCCGTGGG
GCGGTGAACGCCGATGATTATATAAGGACGCGCCGGGTGTGGCACAGCTAGTTCCGTCGCAGCCGGGATT
TGGGTCGCGGTTCTTGTTTGTGGATCGCTGTGATCGTCACTTGGTGAGTAGCGGGCTGCTGGGCTGGCCG
GGGCTTTCGTGGCCGCCGGGCCGCTCGGTGGGACGGAAGCGTGTGGAGAGACCGCCAAGGGCTGTAGTCT
GGGTCCGCGAGCAAGGTTGCCCTGAACTGGGGGTTGGGGGGAGCGCAGCAAAATGGCGGCTGTTCCCGAG
TCTTGAATGGAAGACGCTTGTGAGGCGGGCTGTGAGGTCGTTGAAACAAGGTGGGGGGCATGGTGGGCGG
CAAGAACCCAAGGTCTTGAGCCCTTCGCTAATGCGGGAAAGCTCTTATTCGGGTGAGATGGGCTGGGCAC
CATCTGGGGACCCTGACGTGAAGTTTGTCACTGACTGGAGAACTCGGTTTGTCGTCTGTTGCGGGGGCGG
CAGTTATGGCGGTGCCGTTGGGCAGTGCACCCGTACCTTTGGGAGCGCGCGCCCTCGTCGTGTCGTGACG
TCACCCGTTCTGTTGGCTTATAATGCAGGGTGGGGCCACCTGCCGGTAGGTGTGCGGTAGGCTTTTCTCC
GTCGCAGGACGCAGGGTTCGGGCCTAGGGTAGGCTCTCCTGAATCGACAGGCGCCGGACCTCTGGTGAGG
GGAGGGATAAGTGAGGCGTCAGTTTCTTTGGTCGGTTTTATGTACCTATCTTCTTAAGTAGCTGAAGCTC
CGGTTTTGAACTATGCGCTCGGGGTTGGCGAGTGTGTTTTGTGAAGTTTTTTAGGCACCTTTTGAAATGT
AATCATTTGGGTCAATATGTAATTTTCAGTGTTAGACTTGTAAATTGTCCGCTAAATTCTGGCCGTTTTT
GGCTTTTTTGTTAGACAACATGGGTAAAAAGCCTGAACTCACCGCGACGTCTGTCGAGAAGTTTCTGATC
GAAAAGTTCGACAGCGTCTCCGACCTGATGCAGCTCTCGGAGGGCGAAGAATCTCGTGCTTTCAGCTTCG
ATGTAGGAGGGCGTGGATATGTCCTGCGGGTAAATAGCTGCGCCGATGGTTTCTACAAAGATCGTTATGT
TTATCGGCACTTTGCATCCGCCGCGCTCCCGATTCCGGAAGTGCTTGACATTGGGGAGTTCAGCGAGAGC
CTGACCTATTGCATCTCCCGCCGTGCACAGGGTGTCACGTTGCAAGACCTGCCTGAAACCGAACTGCCCG
CTGTTCTGCAGCCGGTCGCGGAGGCAATGGATGCCATCGCTGCCGCCGATCTTAGCCAGACGAGCGGGTT
CGGCCCATTCGGACCGCAAGGAATCGGTCAATACACTACATGGCGTGATTTCATATGCGCGATTGCTGAT
CCCCATGTGTATCACTGGCAAACTGTGATGGACGACACCGTCAGTGCGTCCGTCGCGCAGGCTCTCGATG
AGCTGATGCTTTGGGCCGAGGACTGCCCCGAAGTCCGGCACCTCGTGCACGCGGATTTCGGCTCCAACAA
TGTCCTGACGGACAATGGCCGCATAACAGCGGTCATTGACTGGAGCGAGGCGATGTTCGGGGATTCCCAA
TACGAGGTCGCCAACATCTTCTTCTGGAGGCCGTGGTTGGCTTGTATGGAGCAGCAGACGCGCTACTTCG
AGCGGAGGCATCCGGAGCTTGCAGGATCGCCCCGGCTCCGGGCGTATATGCTCCGCATTGGTCTTGACCA
ACTCTATCAGAGCTTGGTTGACGGCAATTTCGATGATGCAGCTTGGGCGCAGGGTCGATGCGACGCAATC
GTCCGATCCGGAGCCGGGACTGTCGGGCGTACACAAATCGCCCGCAGAAGCGCCGCCGTCTGGACCGATG
GCTGTGTAGAAGTACTCGCCGATAGTGGAAACCGACGCCCCAGCACTCGTCCGAGGGCAAAGGAATAAGC
TAGTATGTAAGCCTAGTCTTAGATAATAAAATCGCTATCCATCGAAGATGGATGTGTGTTGGTTTTTTGT
GTGTGTAACGCTAGGCGCGCCTGGTGTACCGAGAACGATCCTCTCAGTGCGAGTCTCGACGATCCATATC
GTTGCTTGGCAGTCAGCCAGTCGGAATCCAGCTTGGGACCCAGGAAGTCCAATCGTCAGATATTGTACTC
AAGCCTGGTCACGGCAGCGTACCGATCTGTTTAAACCTAGATATTGATAGTCTGATCGGTCAACGTATAA
TCGAGTCCTAGCTTTTGCAAACATCTATCAAGAGACAGGATCAGCAGGAGGCTTTCGCATGAGTATTCAA
CATTTCCGTGTCGCCCTTATTCCCTTTTTTGCGGCATTTTGCCTTCCTGTTTTTGCTCACCCAGAAACGC
TGGTGAAAGTAAAAGATGCTGAAGATCAGTTGGGTGCGCGAGTGGGTTACATCGAACTGGATCTCAACAG
CGGTAAGATCCTTGAGAGTTTTCGCCCCGAAGAACGCTTTCCAATGATGAGCACTTTTAAAGTTCTGCTA
TGTGGCGCGGTATTATCCCGTATTGACGCCGGGCAAGAGCAACTCGGTCGCCGCATACACTATTCTCAGA
ATGACTTGGTTGAGTATTCACCAGTCACAGAAAAGCATCTTACGGATGGCATGACAGTAAGAGAATTATG
CAGTGCTGCCATAACCATGAGTGATAACACTGCGGCCAACTTACTTCTGACAACGATTGGAGGACCGAAG
GAGCTAACCGCTTTTTTGCACAACATGGGGGATCATGTAACTCGCCTTGATCGTTGGGAACCGGAGCTGA
ATGAAGCCATACCAAACGACGAGCGTGACACCACGATGCCTGTAGCAATGGCAACAACCTTGCGTAAACT
ATTAACTGGCGAACTACTTACTCTAGCTTCCCGGCAACAGTTGATAGACTGGATGGAGGCGGATAAAGTT
GCAGGACCACTTCTGCGCTCGGCCCTTCCGGCTGGCTGGTTTATTGCTGATAAATCTGGAGCCGGTGAGC
GTGGGTCTCGCGGTATCATTGCAGCACTGGGGCCAGATGGTAAGCCCTCCCGTATCGTAGTTATCTACAC
GACGGGGAGTCAGGCAACTATGGATGAACGAAATAGACAGATCGCTGAGATAGGTGCCTCACTGATTAAG
CATTGGTAACCGATTCTAGGTGCATTGGCGCAGAAAAAAATGCCTGATGCGACGCTGCGCGTCTTATACT
CCCACATATGCCAGATTCAGCAACGGATACGGCTTCCCCAACTTGCCCACTTCCATACGTGTCCTCCTTA
CCAGAAATTTATCCTTAAGATCCCGAATCGTTTAAACTCGACTCTGGCTCTATCGAATCTCCGTCGTTTC
GAGCTTACGCGAACAGCCGTGGCGCTCATTTGCTCGTCGGGCATCGAATCTCGTCAGCTATCGTCAGCTT
ACCTTTTTGGCAGCGATCGCGGCTCCCGACATCTTGGACCATTAGCTCCACAGGTATCTTCTTCCCTCTA
GTGGTCATAACAGCAGCTTCAGCTACCTCTCAATTCAAAAAACCCCTCAAGACCCGTTTAGAGGCCCCAA
GGGGTTATGCTATCAATCGTTGCGTTACACACACAAAAAACCAACACACATCCATCTTCGATGGATAGCG
ATTTTATTATCTAACTGCTGATCGAGTGTAGCCAGATCTAGTAATCAATTACGGGGTCATTAGTTCATAG
CCCATATATGGAGTTCCG
Features (pLannotate 1.2.2; 22 found; start..end, strand, type, name):
      1..304     +  enhancer       CMV enhancer: human cytomegalovirus immediate early enhancer
    377..394     -  promoter       CMV promoter (fragment): human cytomegalovirus (CMV) immediate early promoter
    457..508     +  promoter       CMVd2 promoter: truncated human cytomegalovirus (CMV) immediate early promoter that yields moderately reduced expression relative to the full-length promoter
    583..1839    +  CDS            N: NCAP_SARS2 - Experimental evidence at protein level: Swiss-Prot protein existence level 1. Packages the positive strand viral genome RNA into a helical ribonucleocapsid (RNP) and plays a fundamental role during virion assembly through its interactions with the viral genome and membrane protein M. Plays an important role in enhancing the efficiency of subgenomic viral RNA transcription as well as viral replication (By similarity). May modulate transforming growth factor-beta signaling by binding host smad3 (By similarity). From Severe acute respiratory syndrome coronavirus 2 (2019-nCoV) (SARS-C
   1861..2187    +  CDS            trxA: THIO_ECO57 - Experimental evidence at protein level: Swiss-Prot protein existence level 1. Participates in various redox reactions through the reversible oxidation of its active center dithiol to a disulfide and catalyzes dithiol-disulfide exchange reactions. From Escherichia coli O157:H7.
   2209..2226    +  CDS            6xHis: 6xHis affinity tag
   2319..2440    -  polyA_signal   SV40 poly(A) signal: SV40 polyadenylation signal
   2463..2532    -  CDS            large T antigen (fragment): large T antigen from SV40 (simian virus 40)
   2555..2601    +  terminator     T7 terminator: transcription terminator for bacteriophage T7 RNA polymerase
   2631..2767    +  terminator     rrnG terminator: transcription terminator from the E. coli ribosomal RNA rrnG operon (Albrechtsen et al., 1991)
   2812..2883    +  misc_feature   3' β-globin insulator: insulator downstream of the human β-globin locus (Farrell et al., 2002)
   3109..3697    -  rep_origin     ori: high-copy-number ColE1/pMB1/pBR322/pUC origin of replication
   3869..3933    -  CDS            bla(M) (fragment): β-lactamase lacking the signal sequence; bla(M); allows cytosolic expression of β-lactamase
   4197..5406    +  promoter       UbC promoter: human ubiquitin C promoter
   5416..6437    +  CDS            HygR (fragment): hygromycin B phosphotransferase confers resistance to hygromycin
   6465..6513    +  polyA_signal   poly(A) signal: synthetic polyadenylation signal
   6779..7639    +  CDS            AmpR: β-lactamase; bla; confers resistance to ampicillin, carbenicillin, and related antibiotics
   7652..7788    +  terminator     rrnG terminator: transcription terminator from the E. coli ribosomal RNA rrnG operon (Albrechtsen et al., 1991)
   7940..8011    +  misc_feature   5' β-globin insulator: insulator upstream of the human β-globin locus (Farrell et al., 2002)
   8016..8062    -  terminator     T7 terminator: transcription terminator for bacteriophage T7 RNA polymerase
   8080..8128    -  polyA_signal   poly(A) signal: synthetic polyadenylation signal
   8159..8208    +  enhancer       CMV enhancer (fragment): human cytomegalovirus immediate early enhancer
