[The description below was written by a language model from this plasmid's Addgene catalogue record and pLannotate feature annotations shown in this document.]
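Description:
pGBW-m4134348 is a mammalian expression plasmid built on the pTwist_CMV_Hygro_6 backbone for producing the wild-type SARS-CoV-2 nucleocapsid (N) protein, the viral factor that packages genomic RNA into the helical ribonucleocapsid. It is maintained in E. coli through a high-copy ColE1/pUC-type origin and an ampicillin resistance gene (AmpR). For selection of stably transfected mammalian cells it carries a separate cassette in which the human ubiquitin C (UbC) promoter drives hygromycin B phosphotransferase, followed by a synthetic poly(A) signal.

The N open reading frame sits downstream of the human cytomegalovirus immediate-early enhancer and promoter; the annotation software recognises only fragments and a truncated CMVd2-like match in the promoter region, while the catalogue simply lists the promoter as CMV. The coding sequence is followed in the same orientation by E. coli thioredoxin (trxA) and a 6xHis tag. The catalogue describes this C-terminal, backbone-encoded fusion as a cleavable TEV/TRX tag; the short gap between N and trxA is consistent with a TEV protease site, although that site is not annotated in the feature tables. This arrangement would allow affinity capture via the His tag and later removal of the thioredoxin fusion partner. An SV40 polyadenylation signal terminates the transcript. The expression unit is bracketed by T7 and rrnG transcription terminators and by 5' and 3' β-globin insulator elements, which help isolate it from neighbouring transcription.

Two full-sequence records, one from the depositor and one from repository sequencing, differ by only a few nucleotides in length and show the same features in the same order from different start points. The construct is suited to transient or hygromycin-selected expression of tagged N protein in mammalian cells.
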