Addgene plasmid #152683: pGBW-m4134348
Purpose: Mammalian expression plasmid for SARS-CoV-2 N (nucleocapsid)
Depositing lab: Ginkgo Bioworks & Benjie Chen. Depositing organization: Ginkgo Bioworks.
Backbone
  Vector backbone: pTwist_CMV_Hygro_6
  Backbone size w/o insert (bp): 6525
  Vector type: Mammalian Expression
  Selectable markers: Hygromycin
Growth in bacteria
  Bacterial resistance: Ampicillin, 100 μg/mL
  Growth temperature: 37°C
  Growth strain: DH5alpha
  Copy number: High Copy
Gene/Insert
  Gene/Insert name: SARS-CoV-2 N (nucleocapsid) (alt names: nucleocapsid phosphoprotein; N protein)
  Species: Severe acute respiratory syndrome coronavirus 2
  Insert size (bp): 1253
  Mutation: wt
  Entrez Gene: N (a.k.a. GU280_gp10)
  Promoter: CMV
  Tag / fusion protein: Cleavable TEV;TRX (C terminal on backbone)
  Cloning method: Unknown
Resource information
  A portion of this plasmid was derived from a plasmid made by: GinkgoBioworks
Depositor comments: NCBI reference sequence: YP_009724397.2
How to cite: pGBW-m4134348 was a gift from Ginkgo Bioworks & Benjie Chen (Addgene plasmid # 152683 ; http://n2t.net/addgene:152683 ; RRID:Addgene_152683)
